>Addgene plasmid #136292 | GST-RH▲-MNase | addgene full sequence | sequence record 270281 | Addgene NGS Result
TTTACACTTTATGCTTCCGGCTCGTATGTTGTGTGGAATTGTGAGCGGATAACAATTTCACACAGGAAAC
AGCTATGACCATGATTACGGATTCACTGGCCGTCGTTTTACAACGTCGTGACTGGGAAAACCCTGGCGTT
ACCCAACTTAATCGCCTTGCAGCACATCCCCCTTTCGCCAGCTGGCGTAATAGCGAAGAGGCCCGCACCG
ATCGCCCTTCCCAACAGTTGCGCAGCCTGAATGGCGAATGGCGCTTTGCCTGGTTTCCGGCACCAGAAGC
GGTGCCGGAAAGCTGGCTGGAGTGCGATCTTCCTGAGGCCGATACTGTCGTCGTCCCCTCAAACTGGCAG
ATGCACGGTTACGATGCGCCCATCTACACCAACGTGACCTATCCCATTACGGTCAATCCGCCGTTTGTTC
CCACGGAGAATCCGACGGGTTGTTACTCGCTCACATTTAATGTTGATGAAAGCTGGCTACAGGAAGGCCA
GACGCGAATTATTTTTGATGGCGTTGGAATTAGCTTATCGACTGCACGGTGCACCAATGCTTCTGGCGTC
AGGCAGCCATCGGAAGCTGTGGTATGGCTGTGCAGGTCGTAAATCACTGCATAATTCGTGTCGCTCAAGG
CGCACTCCCGTTCTGGATAATGTTTTTTGCGCCGACATCATAACGGTTCTGGCAAATATTCTGAAATGAG
CTGTTGACAATTAATCATCGGCTCGTATAATGTGTGGAATTGTGAGCGGATAACAATTTCACACAGGAAA
CAGTATTCATGTCCCCTATACTAGGTTATTGGAAAATTAAGGGCCTTGTGCAACCCACTCGACTTCTTTT
GGAATATCTTGAAGAAAAATATGAAGAGCATTTGTATGAGCGCGATGAAGGTGATAAATGGCGAAACAAA
AAGTTTGAATTGGGTTTGGAGTTTCCCAATCTTCCTTATTATATTGATGGTGATGTTAAATTAACACAGT
CTATGGCCATCATACGTTATATAGCTGACAAGCACAACATGTTGGGTGGTTGTCCAAAAGAGCGTGCAGA
GATTTCAATGCTTGAAGGAGCGGTTTTGGATATTAGATACGGTGTTTCGAGAATTGCATATAGTAAAGAC
TTTGAAACTCTCAAAGTTGATTTTCTTAGCAAGCTACCTGAAATGCTGAAAATGTTCGAAGATCGTTTAT
GTCATAAAACATATTTAAATGGTGATCATGTAACCCATCCTGACTTCATGTTGTATGACGCTCTTGATGT
TGTTTTATACATGGACCCAATGTGCCTGGATGCGTTCCCAAAATTAGTTTGTTTTAAAAAACGTATTGAA
GCTATCCCACAAATTGATAAGTACTTGAAATCCAGCAAGTATATAGCATGGCCTTTGCAGGGCTGGCAAG
CCACGTTTGGTGGTGGCGACCATCCTCCAAAATCGGATCTGGAAGTTCTGTTCCAGGGGCCCCTGGGATC
CATGCTGAAACAGGGGGAAATCTTCACCCGGGGCAGCTGTCTGGGCAATCCTGGCCCTGGCGGATACGGC
GCCATCCTGAGATACCGGGGCAGAGAGAAAACCTTCAGCGCCGGCTACACCCGGACCACCAACAACCGGA
TGAGACTGATGGCCGCCATCGTGGCCCTGGAAGCCCTGAAAGAACACTGCGAAGTGATCCTGAGCACCGA
CAGCCAGTACGTGCGGCAGGGCATCACCCAGTGGATTCACAACTGGAAGAAGCGGGGCTGGAAAACCGCC
GACAAGAAACCCGTGAAGAACGTGGACCTGTGGCAGAGACTGGATGCCGCCCTGGGACAGCACCAGATCA
AGTGGGAGTGGGTCAAGGGCCACGCCGGCCACCCTGAGAATGAGAGATGTGACGAGCTGGCCAGAGCCGC
CGCTATGAACCCCACCCTGGAAGATACCGGCTACCAGGTGGAAGTGGAATTCGCAACTTCAACTAAAAAA
TTACATAAAGAACCTGCGACTTTAATTAAAGCGATTGATGGTGATACGGTTAAATTAATGTACAAAGGTC
AACCAATGACATTCAGACTATTATTGGTTGATACACCTGAAACAAAGCATCCTAAAAAAGGTGTAGAGAA
ATATGGTCCTGAAGCAAGTGCATTTACGAAAAAAATGGTAGAAAATGCAAAGAAAATTGAAGTCGAGTTT
GACAAAGGTCAAAGAACTGATAAATATGGACGTGGCTTAGCGTATATTTATGCTGATGGAAAAATGGTAA
ACGAAGCTTTAGTTCGTCAAGGCTTGGCTAAAGTTGCTTATGTTTACAAACCTAACAATACACATGAACA
ACATTTAAGAAAAAGTGAAGCACAAGCGAAAAAAGAGAAATTAAATATTTGGAGCGAAGACAACGCTGAT
TCAGGTCAATAACTCGAGCGGCCGCATCGTGACTGACTGACGATCTGCCTCGCGCGTTTCGGTGATGACG
GTGAAAACCTCTGACACATGCAGCTCCCGGAGACGGTCACAGCTTGTCTGTAAGCGGATGCCGGGAGCAG
ACAAGCCCGTCAGGGCGCGTCAGCGGGTGTTGGCGGGTGTCGGGGCGCAGCCATGACCCAGTCACGTAGC
GATAGCGGAGTGTATAATTCTTGAAGACGAAAGGGCCTCGTGATACGCCTATTTTTATAGGTTAATGTCA
TGATAATAATGGTTTCTTAGACGTCAGGTGGCACTTTTCGGGGAAATGTGCGCGGAACCCCTATTTGTTT
ATTTTTCTAAATACATTCAAATATGTATCCGCTCATGAGACAATAACCCTGATAAATGCTTCAATAATAT
TGAAAAAGGAAGAGTATGAGTATTCAACATTTCCGTGTCGCCCTTATTCCCTTTTTTGCGGCATTTTGCC
TTCCTGTTTTTGCTCACCCAGAAACGCTGGTGAAAGTAAAAGATGCTGAAGATCAGTTGGGTGCACGAGT
GGGTTACATCGAACTGGATCTCAACAGCGGTAAGATCCTTGAGAGTTTTCGCCCCGAAGAACGTTTTCCA
ATGATGAGCACTTTTAAAGTTCTGCTATGTGGCGCGGTATTATCCCGTGTTGACGCCGGGCAAGAGCAAC
TCGGTCGCCGCATACACTATTCTCAGAATGACTTGGTTGAGTACTCACCAGTCACAGAAAAGCATCTTAC
GGATGGCATGACAGTAAGAGAATTATGCAGTGCTGCCATAACCATGAGTGATAACACTGCGGCCAACTTA
CTTCTGACAACGATCGGAGGACCGAAGGAGCTAACCGCTTTTTTGCACAACATGGGGGATCATGTAACTC
GCCTTGATCGTTGGGAACCGGAGCTGAATGAAGCCATACCAAACGACGAGCGTGACACCACGATGCCTGC
AGCAATGGCAACAACGTTGCGCAAACTATTAACTGGCGAACTACTTACTCTAGCTTCCCGGCAACAATTA
ATAGACTGGATGGAGGCGGATAAAGTTGCAGGACCACTTCTGCGCTCGGCCCTTCCGGCTGGCTGGTTTA
TTGCTGATAAATCTGGAGCCGGTGAGCGTGGGTCTCGCGGTATCATTGCAGCACTGGGGCCAGATGGTAA
GCCCTCCCGTATCGTAGTTATCTACACGACGGGGAGTCAGGCAACTATGGATGAACGAAATAGACAGATC
GCTGAGATAGGTGCCTCACTGATTAAGCATTGGTAACTGTCAGACCAAGTTTACTCATATATACTTTAGA
TTGATTTAAAACTTCATTTTTAATTTAAAAGGATCTAGGTGAAGATCCTTTTTGATAATCTCATGACCAA
AATCCCTTAACGTGAGTTTTCGTTCCACTGAGCGTCAGACCCCGTAGAAAAGATCAAAGGATCTTCTTGA
GATCCTTTTTTTCTGCGCGTAATCTGCTGCTTGCAAACAAAAAAACCACCGCTACCAGCGGTGGTTTGTT
TGCCGGATCAAGAGCTACCAACTCTTTTTCCGAAGGTAACTGGCTTCAGCAGAGCGCAGATACCAAATAC
TGTCCTTCTAGTGTAGCCGTAGTTAGGCCACCACTTCAAGAACTCTGTAGCACCGCCTACATACCTCGCT
CTGCTAATCCTGTTACCAGTGGCTGCTGCCAGTGGCGATAAGTCGTGTCTTACCGGGTTGGACTCAAGAC
GATAGTTACCGGATAAGGCGCAGCGGTCGGGCTGAACGGGGGGTTCGTGCACACAGCCCAGCTTGGAGCG
AACGACCTACACCGAACTGAGATACCTACAGCGTGAGCTATGAGAAAGCGCCACGCTTCCCGAAGGGAGA
AAGGCGGACAGGTATCCGGTAAGCGGCAGGGTCGGAACAGGAGAGCGCACGAGGGAGCTTCCAGGGGGAA
ACGCCTGGTATCTTTATAGTCCTGTCGGGTTTCGCCACCTCTGACTTGAGCGTCGATTTTTGTGATGCTC
GTCAGGGGGGCGGAGCCTATGGAAAAACGCCAGCAACGCGGCCTTTTTACGGTTCCTGGCCTTTTGCTGG
CCTTTTGCTCACATGTTCTTTCCTGCGTTATCCCCTGATTCTGTGGATAACCGTATTACCGCCTTTGAGT
GAGCTGATACCGCTCGCCGCAGCCGAACGACCGAGCGCAGCGAGTCAGTGAGCGAGGAAGCGGAAGAGCG
CCTGATGCGGTATTTTCTCCTTACGCATCTGTGCGGTATTTCACACCGCATAAATTCCGACACCATCGAA
TGGCGCAAAACCTTTCGCGGTATGGCATGATAGCGCCCGGAAGAGAGTCAATTCAGGGTGGTGAATGTGA
AACCAGTAACGTTATACGATGTCGCAGAGTATGCCGGTGTCTCTTATCAGACCGTTTCCCGCGTGGTGAA
CCAGGCCAGCCACGTTTCTGCGAAAACGCGGGAAAAAGTGGAAGCGGCGATGGCGGAGCTGAATTACATT
CCCAACCGCGTGGCACAACAACTGGCGGGCAAACAGTCGTTGCTGATTGGCGTTGCCACCTCCAGTCTGG
CCCTGCACGCGCCGTCGCAAATTGTCGCGGCGATTAAATCTCGCGCCGATCAACTGGGTGCCAGCGTGGT
GGTGTCGATGGTAGAACGAAGCGGCGTCGAAGCCTGTAAAGCGGCGGTGCACAATCTTCTCGCGCAACGC
GTCAGTGGGCTGATCATTAACTATCCGCTGGATGACCAGGATGCCATTGCTGTGGAAGCTGCCTGCACTA
ATGTTCCGGCGTTATTTCTTGATGTCTCTGACCAGACACCCATCAACAGTATTATTTTCTCCCATGAAGA
CGGTACGCGACTGGGCGTGGAGCATCTGGTCGCATTGGGTCACCAGCAAATCGCGCTGTTAGCGGGCCCA
TTAAGTTCTGTCTCGGCGCGTCTGCGTCTGGCTGGCTGGCATAAATATCTCACTCGCAATCAAATTCAGC
CGATAGCGGAACGGGAAGGCGACTGGAGTGCCATGTCCGGTTTTCAACAAACCATGCAAATGCTGAATGA
GGGCATCGTTCCCACTGCGATGCTGGTTGCCAACGATCAGATGGCGCTGGGCGCAATGCGCGCCATTACC
GAGTCCGGGCTGCGCGTTGGTGCGGATATCTCGGTAGTGGGATACGACGATACCGAAGACAGCTCATGTT
ATATCCCGCCGTTAACCACCATCAAACAGGATTTTCGCCTGCTGGGGCAAACCAGCGTGGACCGCTTGCT
GCAACTCTCTCAGGGCCAGGCGGTGAAGGGCAATCAGCTGTTGCCCGTCTCACTGGTGAAAAGAAAAACC
ACGCTAGCGCCCAATACGCAAACCGCCTCTCCCCGCGCGTTGGCCGATTCATTAATGCAGCTGGCACGAC
AGGTTTCCCGACTGGAAAGCGGGCAGTGAGCGCAACGCAATTAATGTAAGTTAGCTCACTCATTAGGCAC
CCCAGGC
Features (pLannotate 1.2.2; 18 found; start..end, strand, type, name):
      1..31      +  promoter       lac promoter: promoter for the E. coli lac operon
     39..55      +  protein_bind   lac operator: The lac repressor binds to the lac operator to inhibit transcription in E. coli. This inhibition can be relieved by adding lactose or isopropyl-β-D-thiogalactopyranoside (IPTG). lac repressor encoded by lacI
     75..248     +  CDS            lacZα: LacZα fragment of β-galactosidase; lacZ fragment
    512..628     -  CDS            yciV (fragment): RNAAM_ECOLI - Also known as trpH From Escherichia coli (strain K12).
    704..732     +  promoter       tac promoter: strong E. coli promoter; hybrid between the trp and lac UV5 promoters
    740..756     +  protein_bind   lac operator: The lac repressor binds to the lac operator to inhibit transcription in E. coli. This inhibition can be relieved by adding lactose or isopropyl-β-D-thiogalactopyranoside (IPTG). lac repressor encoded by lacI
    779..1432    +  CDS            GST26_SCHJA: Experimental evidence at protein level: Swiss-Prot protein existence level 1. GST isoenzymes appear to play a central role in the parasite detoxification system. Other functions are also suspected including a role in increasing the solubility of haematin in the parasite gut. From Schistosoma japonicum (Blood fluke).
   1472..1936    +  CDS            rnhA: RNH_ECOLI - Also known as dasF, herA, rnh, sdrA. Experimental evidence at protein level: Swiss-Prot protein existence level 1. Endonuclease that specifically degrades the RNA of RNA-DNA hybrids. RNase H participates in DNA replication; it helps to specify the origin of genomic replication by suppressing initiation at origins other than the oriC locus; along with the 5'-3' exonuclease of pol1, it removes RNA primers from the Okazaki fragments of lagging strand synthesis; and it defines the origin of replication for ColE1-type plasmids by specific cleavage of an RNA preprimer. From Escherichia c
   1943..2389    +  CDS            MNase: micrococcal nuclease from Staphylococcus aureus
   2425..2464    +  CDS            rop (fragment): Rop protein, which maintains plasmids at low copy number; rop
   2566..2606    +  misc_feature   bom (fragment): basis of mobility region from pBR322
   2711..2815    +  promoter       AmpR promoter: bla
   2816..3676    +  CDS            AmpR: β-lactamase; bla; confers resistance to ampicillin, carbenicillin, and related antibiotics
   3847..4435    +  rep_origin     ori: high-copy-number ColE1/pMB1/pBR322/pUC origin of replication
   4621..4672    -  misc_feature   bom (fragment): basis of mobility region from pBR322
   4679..4756    +  promoter       lacI promoter: lacI
   4757..5839    +  CDS            lacI: lac repressor; lacI; The lac repressor binds to the lac operator to inhibit transcription in E. coli. This inhibition can be relieved by adding lactose or isopropyl-β-D-thiogalactopyranoside (IPTG).
   5852..5873    +  protein_bind   CAP binding site: CAP binding activates transcription in the presence of cAMP. E. coli catabolite activator protein
