[The description below was written by a language model from this plasmid's Addgene catalogue record and pLannotate feature annotations shown in this document.]
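Description:
GST-RH▲-MNase is a bacterial expression plasmid built on the pGEX-6P-1 backbone, designed to produce a tripartite fusion protein in E. coli. It is propagated through a high-copy ColE1/pMB1-type origin and selected with ampicillin via the β-lactamase (AmpR) gene. The sequenced plasmid is about 5.9 kb. The backbone also carries lacI with its own promoter, so the plasmid supplies the lac repressor itself, together with residual lac promoter/lacZα, rop and bom fragments inherited from the parent vector.

The expression cassette is driven by the strong hybrid tac promoter followed by a lac operator, which keeps transcription repressed by LacI until it is induced with IPTG. Downstream lies the Schistosoma japonicum glutathione S-transferase coding sequence, then the E. coli rnhA gene encoding RNase HI, and then micrococcal nuclease (MNase) from Staphylococcus aureus, arranged consecutively on the same strand as a GST–RNase H–MNase fusion. According to the record, the RNase HI portion carries the D10R and E48R substitutions and is catalytically inactive. The listed insert size of 465 bp matches only the rnhA segment in the feature table; the MNase segment adds roughly another 450 bp. The GST moiety allows affinity purification on glutathione resin.

The stated purpose is expression of catalytically inactive RNase H fused to MNase. The associated publication concerns genome-wide mapping of native R-loops by a targeted nuclease approach, which is consistent with the RNase H module directing the tethered MNase to RNA–DNA hybrids. The record does not spell out whether this double mutant serves as the targeting reagent or as a control.
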