Addgene plasmid #136292: GST-RH▲-MNase
Purpose: Expression of catalytic inactive RNase H fused to micrococcal nuclease
Depositing lab: Kavitha Sarma. Depositing organization: Wistar Institute. Publication: Mapping Native R-Loops Genome-wide Using a Targeted Nuclease Approach. Yan Q, Shields EJ, Bonasio R, Sarma K. Cell Rep. 2019 Oct 29;29(5):1369-1380.e5. doi: 10.1016/j.celrep.2019.09.052. PubMed 31665646.
Backbone
  Vector backbone: pGEX-6P-1
  Backbone size w/o insert (bp): 4966
  Vector type: Bacterial Expression
Growth in bacteria
  Bacterial resistance: Ampicillin, 100 μg/mL
  Growth temperature: 37°C
  Growth strain: DH5alpha
  Growth instructions: TOP10/BL21
  Copy number: High Copy
Gene/Insert
  Gene/Insert name: RNase HI-D10R-E48R and MNase
  Species: Escherichia coli and Staphylococcus aureus
  Insert size (bp): 465
Terms and licenses: Academic/Nonprofit Terms; Industry Terms: Not Available to Industry
How to cite: GST-RH▲-MNase was a gift from Kavitha Sarma (Addgene plasmid # 136292 ; http://n2t.net/addgene:136292 ; RRID:Addgene_136292)
